Addgene plasmid #179771: pJH2028
Purpose: Pnlf-1::NLF::2XGFP unc-54 3'UTR C.elegans neural expression of NLF::2XGFP
Depositing lab: Mei Zhen. Depositing organization: Sinai Health System. Publication: NLF-1 delivers a sodium leak channel to regulate neuronal excitability and modulate rhythmic locomotion. Xie L, Gao S, Alcaire SM, Aoyagi K, Wang Y, Griffin JK, Stagljar I, Nagamatsu S, Zhen M. Neuron. 2013 Mar 20;77(6):1069-82. doi: 10.1016/j.neuron.2013.01.018. PubMed 23522043.
Backbone
  Vector backbone: pBSK
  Backbone manufacturer: stratagene
  Backbone size w/o insert (bp): 5089
  Total vector size (bp): 10406
  Vector type: Worm Expression
Growth in bacteria
  Bacterial resistance: Ampicillin, 100 μg/mL
  Growth temperature: 37°C
  Growth strain: DH5alpha
  Copy number: High Copy
Gene/Insert
  Gene/Insert name: NLF-1::2XGFP
  Species: C. elegans (nematode)
  Insert size (bp): 5317
  Entrez Gene: nlf-1 (a.k.a. CELE_F55A4.2)
  Promoter: nlf-1
  Tag / fusion protein: 2XGFP
  Cloning method: Restriction Enzyme; 5′ cloning site NheI (not destroyed); 3′ cloning site BamHI (not destroyed)
  Sequencing primers: 5′ ATGCGGCCTCGCACGCCTTA; 3′ CTATAACAACAACATA
Terms and licenses: Academic/Nonprofit Terms; Industry Terms: Not Available to Industry
Depositor comments: Please note Addgene NGS found some differences in genomic sequence of NLF-1. Depositor confirms this does not affect plasmid function.
How to cite: pJH2028 was a gift from Mei Zhen (Addgene plasmid # 179771 ; http://n2t.net/addgene:179771 ; RRID:Addgene_179771)
