[The description below was written by a language model from this plasmid's Addgene catalogue record and pLannotate feature annotations shown in this document.]
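Description:
pJH2028 is a C. elegans expression plasmid built on the pBluescript (pBSK) backbone, designed to express the nematode protein NLF-1 fused to two tandem copies of GFP under the control of the nlf-1 promoter, with an unc-54 3'UTR providing the downstream processing signals. In E. coli it is maintained as a high-copy plasmid through the ColE1/pUC-type origin and selected with ampicillin via the β-lactamase gene. The usual pBluescript elements are also present: an f1 origin, lac promoter/operator and lacZα remnants, and T3 and T7 promoters flanking the split multiple cloning site that holds the insert.

The annotated feature table identifies the reporter portion clearly: one continuous EGFP coding sequence followed by a second GFP detected as a series of fragments, a pattern consistent with a worm-optimised GFP interrupted by synthetic introns. The nlf-1 promoter, the nlf-1 genomic sequence and the unc-54 3'UTR are not annotated by the automated tool, and large unannotated stretches lie both upstream and downstream of the GFP copies, so the exact arrangement of these parts cannot be read from the table. The sequenced record (about 11.4 kb) is also larger than the catalogued total size (about 10.4 kb), and the depositor notes that sequencing found some differences in the nlf-1 genomic sequence that are said not to affect function.

Because expression is driven by the gene's own promoter, the construct reports both where nlf-1 is expressed, described as neural expression, and where the tagged protein localises within cells. It comes from work on NLF-1's role in delivering a sodium leak channel that regulates neuronal excitability and rhythmic locomotion.
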