Features (pLannotate 1.2.2; 19 found; start..end, strand, type, name):
     53..74      +  protein_bind   CAP binding site: CAP binding activates transcription in the presence of cAMP. E. coli catabolite activator protein
     89..119     +  promoter       lac promoter: promoter for the E. coli lac operon
    123..145     +  protein_bind   lac operator (fragment): The lac repressor binds to the lac operator to inhibit transcription in E. coli. This inhibition can be relieved by adding lactose or isopropyl-β-D-thiogalactopyranoside (IPTG). lac repressor encoded by lacI
    188..206     +  promoter       T3 promoter: promoter for bacteriophage T3 RNA polymerase
    219..263     +  misc_feature   MCS (fragment): pBluescript multiple cloning site
   2484..3347    +  CDS            EGFP: EGFP is a basic (constitutively fluorescent) green fluorescent protein published in 1996, derived from Aequorea victoria. It is reported to be a rapidly-maturing weak dimer with moderate acid sensitivity.
   3435..3605    +  CDS            GFP (fragment): green fluorescent protein
   3656..3812    +  CDS            GFP (fragment): green fluorescent protein
   3811..3862    +  CDS            mEGFP (fragment): monomeric enhanced GFP, optimized with synthetic introns for expression in C. elegans
   3862..4025    +  CDS            GFP (fragment): green fluorescent protein
   4077..4301    +  CDS            GFP (fragment): green fluorescent protein
   8656..8718    +  misc_feature   MCS (fragment): pBluescript multiple cloning site
   8727..8745    -  promoter       T7 promoter: promoter for bacteriophage T7 RNA polymerase
   8753..8908    +  CDS            lacZα (fragment): LacZα fragment of β-galactosidase; lacZ fragment
   8913..9341    +  rep_origin     f1 ori (sequence partly withheld): f1 bacteriophage origin of replication; arrow indicates direction of (+) strand synthesis
   9394..9498    +  promoter       AmpR promoter: bla
   9499..10359   +  CDS            AmpR: β-lactamase; bla; confers resistance to ampicillin, carbenicillin, and related antibiotics
  10530..11118   +  rep_origin     ori: high-copy-number ColE1/pMB1/pBR322/pUC origin of replication
  11301..40      +  CDS            lacI (fragment) (across the origin): lac repressor; lacI; The lac repressor binds to the lac operator to inhibit transcription in E. coli. This inhibition can be relieved by adding lactose or isopropyl-β-D-thiogalactopyranoside (IPTG).
>Addgene plasmid #179771 | pJH2028 | addgene full sequence | sequence record 355750 | Addgene NGS Result
GCTGGCACGACAGGTTTCCCGACTGGAAAGCGGGCAGTGAGCGCAACGCAATTAATGTGAGTTAGCTCAC
TCATTAGGCACCCCAGGCTTTACACTTTATGCTTCCGGCTCGTATGTTGTGTGGAATTGTGAGCGGATAA
CAATTTCACACAGGAAACAGCTATGACCATGATTACGCCAAGCGCGCAATTAACCCTCACTAAAGGGAAC
AAAAGCTGGAGCTCCACCGCGGTGGCGGCCGCTCTAGAACTAGTGGATCCCCCTCGAGAGAAGAGGAGGA
GCTCTTTTTCTCTGCTTCCCCATCACTCTCTCCTTCTCTCTCTCTCGTTTACTTTTTTCCAGATCGATAT
CTATACATTCCTTTTTTGTCGTTGTCCTGGTTTTTCAATTTGGTTTTGAGCATCTCATTTGTTCTGAGTG
GTGCTCTTTTCGCTGTCTTTCGTTTTGGTGTGGTGTGTGTGTGTGTGTGTGCTGCAATGTGTGTGCGTTG
GGATGCCAGCGGAGAGAGGAGGGGGGAAAGAAGAGGGATGTATTGGCGAGCCGATGGTGTGTATTTTCAT
GACATCTTTTCGCATGCCTTTTGTTTTATTTATACGAAGATAGACGTTTTCACATTTCGAGAGTTGCTTC
TTGTGGGAACACTTTTTTTTTCAAAAAGTTATACATTGTTTGCTTCTTGAATTTTTTTATATTTTTTTTA
CAAATTGACCAACTAGTTGTCAATTTTTAATAAAAAACCATAATCTGAAAATAGTTTTACTGATTACCAA
AATTTCGGTTAAAAATTTGAAGATCTGTTCAAATGTTTCTCCAAACTTTTTGAATTTTTAGTCTTCGGCC
ATACTGAGTTTTTTTTTAATAAAAAAAATATATGGACCTGAGACTGTGAAACTAGTATTCATAAAATATA
AGAATTTCAAAATGAATGTTATGTTCCCATATTTTTTTTTGTGTACAGGAAAAAAATGTTTCTACATTTT
TTATACATAGTGAAACAACTTTAAAAAAATTAAATATACCCCAGATACTAGCCATCATAGTATAGCACCA
CAAATTTATTGGTTTATACTAGTAGAAAACTTCAAAAATTATGAAAACATTTAAATAATTTGGCCGAGCA
GCATTGTTTGATGTAGATTCTAGAATATTCAGTAGTATATATAAATAACAAAATCTATGTGCTCTGGCCT
ATGAATAACCTATAAGCCTTGAATTTTGAATTGCAGCGCAATTTGTGTCTGGTAACCACTTACGTTTTTT
TTTAAACTTTAACCCCAAAATACCTCTGAGTTATTTCCGGTTTGAGCGCTTGCCGGAGCCAAAAGTCCCC
CATGCATCAAAGCTCTTGTGTTCTGTTTGTAAATCGACGAAAATCTTTTTTTTCTTCTTGCTAACTTCAG
ATTTTTGCGAAATAATTTAAAAATCTACAACTTTTTTTTCAGAAAGTAGTTAGATGTGCTCCGAAGTGCG
CGGGCTAGCCTGACATGCGTGGATTCTCCGCGCACGATGCGGCCTCGCACGCCTTACACAAAAGAAGCGC
TACGATACGAGCGTCGTCATCAAAAGCCTCCACCCACTCATCCGCCTGCTCCTACAGCTGCTCCTCGTCC
AGACACTACAGAAGTATTCGGCCGGCGAGAAGCAAATTCGTCGCCGATCACCGATTTTATCCAGTCGTTT
TGTGCGAGCATTCAAGACGAAAGCTGCAGTTCAACTGACGAGCCAAACTTTGAATTCAAAAATGATATTA
CTGAACGATTATGGTTAAAGCCTTTTGATATTGTGCCTTCGCCTCAAATTTTATCCGATTCGAAGAAAAC
TAGTTCTCCAAGAAGGTGCTGGGCCAAGAATTTTCGCCGATATTTAACCGATGTGAGTTTGAAAGTTTTA
ATGGAAATTTTGTGAAAACCATTATATCATTAAATATTGAAACTTTTCAGGGTATTCTTATTATTCAATT
ATTTACTTTATTCAATTGCGCTTCTTCATCTCATTTATCCAACACAATTCCTCCTTGTAAAAATTTTGGG
TTTTTTGCGCAGGTATGTTAATTTGGCACCTTAAAAGGCAAGTCCGTTAAGAAAAATAGATGCATATTGT
TTCAAATTTTTTAAAACTCTTTCTATCAAAATAACAGTAAAGAAGTGAGACAAATTTAAAAAAATATTTA
AATGCACTGACCAAAACTATCAATGCACTGACCGAAACTATCAATGCACTGACCGAAACTATCAATGCAC
TGACCGAAACTATCAATGCACTGACAGAAACTATCAATGCACTGACAGAAACTATCAATGCACTGACAGA
AAAGTCACAGCATTATTCAGCCCAATATGTGATAAATCCTTGATTTTCTCTTGCAAATTTTTTTTCAGCA
TAGCGACAATGTAACTGATCGTTGCACAGTTTGGTCTGATGACGTCCCGCGGATTAATATAATTATGAGT
CGACAAGGAATTCAAGTACCGGTAGAAAAAATGAGTAAAGGAGAAGAACTTTTCACTGGAGTTGTCCCAA
TTCTTGTTGAATTAGATGGTGATGTTAATGGGCACAAATTTTCTGTCAGTGGAGAGGGTGAAGGTGATGC
AACATACGGAAAACTTACCCTTAAATTTATTTGCACTACTGGAAAACTACCTGTTCCATGGGTAAGTTTA
AACATATATATACTAACTAACCCTGATTATTTAAATTTTCAGCCAACACTTGTCACTACTCTCACTTATG
GTGTTCAATGCTTCTCGAGATACCCAGATCATATGAAACAGCATGACTTTTTCAAGAGTGCCATGCCCGA
AGGTTATGTACAGGAAAGAACTATATTTTTCAAAGATGACGGGAACTACAAGACACGTAAGTTTAAACAG
TTCGGTACTAACTAACCATACATATTTAAATTTTCAGGTGCTGAAGTCAAGTTTGAAGGTGATACCCTTG
TTAATAGAATCGAGTTAAAAGGTATTGATTTTAAAGAAGATGGAAACATTCTTGGACACAAATTGGAATA
CAACTATAACTCACACAATGTATACATCATGGCAGACAAACAAAAGAATGGAATCAAAGTTGTAAGTTTA
AACATGATTTTACTAACTAACTAATCTGATTTAAATTTTCAGAACTTCAAAATTAGACACAACATTGAAG
ATGGAAGCGTTCAACTAGCAGACCATTATCAACAAAATACTCCAATTGGCGATGGCCCTGTCCTTTTACC
AGACAACCATTACCTGTCCACACAATCTGCCCTTTCGAAAGATCCCAACGAAAAGAGAGACCACATGGTC
CTTCTTGAGTTTGTAACAGCTGCTGGGATTACACATGGCATGGACGAACTATACAAAAGCCCACAAGCTT
CAGGGCCCGAGCTCGACGTCCCGCGGATTAATATAATTATGAGTCGACAAGGAATTCAAGTACCGGTAGA
AAAAATGAGTAAAGGAGAAGAACTTTTCACTGGAGTTGTCCCAATTCTTGTTGAATTAGATGGTGATGTT
AATGGGCACAAATTTTCTGTCAGTGGAGAGGGTGAAGGTGATGCAACATACGGAAAACTTACCCTTAAAT
TTATTTGCACTACTGGAAAACTACCTGTTCCATGGGTAAGTTTAAACATATATATACTAACTAACCCTGA
TTATTTAAATTTTCAGCCAACACTTGTCACTACTCTCACTTATGGTGTTCAATGCTTCTCGAGATACCCA
GATCATATGAAACAGCATGACTTTTTCAAGAGTGCCATGCCCGAAGGTTATGTACAGGAAAGAACTATAT
TTTTCAAAGATGACGGGAACTACAAGACACGTAAGTTTAAACAGTTCGGTACTAACTAACCATACATATT
TAAATTTTCAGGTGCTGAAGTCAAGTTTGAAGGTGATACCCTTGTTAATAGAATCGAGTTAAAAGGTATT
GATTTTAAAGAAGATGGAAACATTCTTGGACACAAATTGGAATACAACTATAACTCACACAATGTATACA
TCATGGCAGACAAACAAAAGAATGGAATCAAAGTTGTAAGTTTAAACATGATTTTACTAACTAACTAATC
TGATTTAAATTTTCAGAACTTCAAAATTAGACACAACATTGAAGATGGAAGCGTTCAACTAGCAGACCAT
TATCAACAAAATACTCCAATTGGCGATGGCCCTGTCCTTTTACCAGACAACCATTACCTGTCCACACAAT
CTGCCCTTTCGAAAGATCCCAACGAAAAGAGAGACCACATGGTCCTTCTTGAGTTTGTAACAGCTGCTGG
GATTACACATGGCATGGACGAACTATACAAAAGCCCACAAGCTTCAGGGCCCGAGCTCGACGTCATTCCT
GAAATTTGCTCAGCTGGCACACAATCACGTATTAGAATATTAAAGCATGTGTTCCTTTTTCCAGAGTTAC
AACCGTTATCATTTTTTGAAGTGAGAGATTTTTTCGTTAACAATTTTCGATATTTAATGGTTTTGCAGAT
ATTCGCCGTCGGCTTGAGAAACACTGACACGTGGCAGTTGAATGCCGGCGAGAAGGGTAATGATTGCATT
TCGGGAAGTATAAATCGGTGTACATCGTGTTTCCGGAGGATCTCAGGTTTGTTTTCAGCAGGAAAATGCA
AAAATTACCCATCAACTTTTTTCAATCCCACCTTTTAAAATTGTGTGAATTAGTGACAAACGAAAAGACA
ATTTTCTCGAAGTATAAAAGAGGAAGCAGCAAATGAAGACACGAATTCTTGCTCAAATAATAATGAATAT
TGCTTCAGGCACTCTTCGTAAGCTTAATGAAGCCTATCGGTCTTTCGACACAACTCTTTCTCGTTTCGAC
TGCCTTCCAGCGGTGGACACTGCCTCCGCAACAAGACCGTTCTCGCCGAACGCAACTTGTGATAATTGTA
AAGTTAGTGGGGGGCTCTCAAATAAAAAGTGAATGTGATAAAAGGGAACGATTGGACAAAATGATTGAAA
CAATTTGGAAACTTGCAAAAATTTTAAAAATGAAACATGTTAAATTGCATTTTTGGGCCTGTTAAAATAG
TCGAATTTAAATGTTTTAATCCAATGCACTGACAAAATTAATAAGTGCACTGACAAAATTAATAAGTGCA
CTGACAAAATTAATAAGTGCACTGACTTCAACTGGGTCGGTAAAGTACGTATTTTTAAGGCAATTTCCAA
ATTTTAAAGGATATTAGTCTAATTTCACATCAAATAAAAATTTTAATTTTTTTTTCAAAGTATCACTATT
CAAAATCTTTTAAAAACTCATCTTTCGTTTTCGTAAAGCTTTTTAAAAAATTTGGCGTTTTCTTGATCGA
ACTTATTTTCTCAGTTTGTCAGTTTATTAGGCCCACTTTTATGAAATTTTTATGAAAAAAAACTTGAAAA
TGATCAAAATTCGGTAGTTACATTTGATCTTTATTTGTATTGGAAAGCTAAAGATCTGAGAAAGCATACA
AAAAAAATTTGTTTCAGATATGGTATCGTAGATGGTTGTTGGTTCAATCGCTTCAAATCTGGCAACGGCC
TCCGTGTATTAACTGGTGCTACTATACTCAATTGGCATGCCCACATCTCGCACCTGCAAAATTATGGGAC
TACGCAGGTCATCCGTCGTTTCAGTGTAGAGGTAAGAAAATTTATCAGGGAGCATCTCAAAAGTACAGGA
AATGTTAAAGTTTCAGTGAGGGGAAAACGGAGGAAATGGTTTTATTGAAATTTATGGTTTTTAATTGAGT
TCACAATTTTTTCACAACCAATAGTTCGTATAATAAAAAAATTCGGTTCAAGTAGTTTTTAGACGAATTA
CGCCATGTAGGCAGGCGGCGTCACATTTTAAAATTTTTTGGAGTTTTACTGAACAGTGGTAGTATATATT
ATTAAAAAATCGAATCAAAAACCAAGTATCTTCAATTTCATACTTCTATTCTATTTAAACCCCAAAGAGC
TTGTCTACTTCTTTTTTCTCCGAGTTTTTCATTCTCTATCTGTCACAATCTACTTATTTTCGTGTGTCCT
TTGTGCTGTTACTCAATTTCCTGAATTCTCAAAAACCTCGCCTTTGCATGTACTTGACTCGCACTTCTGG
TCCACTTCCAACGTTTTTTTTTGGACGACGAATTTGAATCCAACAAGAGAGGAGGAGGGGTTAGGTTTTT
GATGGATTAAAATAGGATTTAAAGACGATCCGTTCTTCAGGCTGGGGGTGGTGATCCCACCGGGCTTTTA
AGCCACTTCCTAGCCGGGGACTGTCCTTCCCAATAGAGGCTGGGTGAACCTAGGGGTCAGGCCAGACTTG
AACTCGTGACCTGCAGCTTTCTAGCGGTCACCACTACCGACTGAGCTATCCCGCACCTATATGAGAATAA
TATTAGGAGTTAAATGGTATCGAATTTTTACTTGTTGAGGGAGTAAGCTCAAAGAGGAAAAACCTGAAAG
TTGAAATCAAGGTGCGGAAAGTTATGAATAAATGTTTTTTAGCTGGAAAAAAATGTGGTTAAACTGAAAA
TTTGACTAATTTAAATTTGAAATCATTTCACGCGGGTTATTGAAAAATTTCAATTTTTTTCAATCTTACC
TTCGACAAAACCAGAACATGGAATACACGAAAATATATAACTCTTGCTTATAACTACTAATATTTAGGTT
GGGTAGAGCAAAAAATTCAACGGCCGGCTTAAAAATTTTAAAATGAAACTTGAAAACAGAGACAAATATA
TGAAAATTTGTAGATATGGACATTGACAGTTGGCGCCACGAATGTGACTGCATCCATCCGTGTGATGTTC
GTGGAATTGTAGCTCCAGGTGTTGCAATGGGCAACGCTCCTTCAGTTCAGCACGACTTTTTCGCGGCACA
GGTTTGTTGGAGTAAACGGAACTAAAATTTGATACGAAATCACAAATTATATTTGGTAATTGCCATATCC
CAAAAACTTGAAACTGTTTGAAAAATTTTGCCTTCACCCTTTTCACTATTTTTTTTACTGAGATTCAGGA
AAATATTTTTTCGATCAAATCACTTGTAAGATTTGAATTTTTATCTGTTGAACTTGATTAATTTAATGAG
AATGCACGAAAGAGTATAAGTAATTTTTTAGATAAGTTTCAGTAAAATCGTAACGGTATTTTTTTTATAT
TTTTCCAAAAATTCGTAATTTTCTGAAACTAACCAGACATTTTTTGATTAATTTTTTTTTCATTTTTCTA
GAAAATAGAAAAAAAGTTGTTAAACACTAAAAGTTCTCAGAAACGGGCAGACTTTCAAAATTCTACCAAA
ATTATCTTTCAATTGTTTTTTATCAATGTCATTGCTTAAACTAGATTCTGTTTAACGTTGAAATTGTGCA
GATTTCAGCCCCTAGACTTTTTTTGGATTATTATGGGTTGACCCAGGTTAGCCAAAACATTTGAACTTAC
CATGACATTTTTTACAAGTATAAACCCAGATAAGTCAATTTTCTGAGACTAAATGTAAACCTCACCCACG
CTTTGATTAATTTTCTATTCTTAAAAGAAATTAAAAAAAATAAACCAGCAATTCATTTTTGAAATTCAAC
TACTTCACAAGTGTCAAATAAAAACGCCAATTATGTCTAATTACAGATTCACTGTGAAACGCGGAAAAAG
GAGTGCCACAAGCGTTTCAAACAGATTCGGAAATCAAAACGGAGTGACACCAGCAGTAACATTGTTTTTT
TATCAAGCGCATCACCAAAACGCCCAAAATTCCTGATTCTTTCATTGTTGTTTCTTCGATTTATGTTGTT
GTTATAGTAGATTCTTCATTCATCGCCTTATACCTTTTTTCCACTCAATTATTTTTCAATTTCTCTACCC
CTTCTTCAAAAGTGTAATTCTCATGTGTCAAAGAAACAAAAAACTCGGCTGATTTGATTCCATTTCCTTC
ATTCTTTCCATGTTTTCTTTCTTTTTTTTTTCAAATTTTTTGAATCTTGTCCAAAACCCTTCAAACTAAA
CTTTCTGTGCATTTATATATCTAGTACAATTTGAAACGTGATCGAAAATCAAATTTTGTATGCCCATTCC
CTCATCCTTCAAAATTTCATTTACTAACAAATTTTATAAATTCCAAAAAAAGTTCGCCTGTCATCTGGAC
TTGTTTGTTTAGGAAATAATATTAGTATCAACTTGTGTCAATTCGATTTCTTTCTGAGAAAATATAAATA
CGCATTGATAATTAAACCTTGTTTGTATCGACACATAAAACAATTTGGACAGTGAGATCTCTTGGCGCCA
GCCGAGAGCCGACTTTTTTCAAGAGCCGCACGACACTGCAGTGCATAGCCCCCACCAGGGCTGATTTTTT
GTTTTTTGGTTTTTTTTGCTGGTTTTTTGAGACCAAAAAAACCAAAAAAAATCAAAAAATAAATTACAAC
ACTGATTCCGCAAAAAATTAAACAAAGAAGAACAAAAAACCTTCCGTTCGTTTACAGAATATTTCATGAC
AATTTTCCGTTTTGTCACTTTTGATATCAAACATTGCATTTGTTTGTTTTTAGTTTTTTCCTTCTTTCTC
ATTCATTTCTTCATTTTTTTCTCATTTTTATCTTTATTGATTCAACATTTCAAAAACTTGTATTTTACAT
CTAAAACTATAAAATTTTTCAAATCGAGCAAGATGGGGCACCATGGGGCTGCAGGAATTCGATATCAAGC
TTATCGATACCGTCGACCTCGAGGGGGGGCCCGGTACCCAATTCGCCCTATAGTGAGTCGTATTACGCGC
GCTCACTGGCCGTCGTTTTACAACGTCGTGACTGGGAAAACCCTGGCGTTACCCAACTTAATCGCCTTGC
AGCACATCCCCCTTTCGCCAGCTGGCGTAATAGCGAAGAGGCCCGCACCGATCGCCCTTCCCAACAGTTG
CGCAGCCTGAATGGCGAATGGG
[124 nt withheld, positions 8913-9036]
C
[91 nt withheld, positions 9038-9128]
A
[49 nt withheld, positions 9130-9178]
CCTTTGACGTTGGAGTCCACGTTCTTT
[37 nt withheld, positions 9206-9242]
ACCCTATCTCGGTCTATTCTTTTGATTTATAAGGGATTTTGCCGATTTCGGCCTATTGGTTAAAAAATGA
GCTGATTTAACAAAAATTTAACGCGAATTTTAACAAAATATTAACGCTTACAATTTAGGTGGCACTTTTC
GGGGAAATGTGCGCGGAACCCCTATTTGTTTATTTTTCTAAATACATTCAAATATGTATCCGCTCATGAG
ACAATAACCCTGATAAATGCTTCAATAATATTGAAAAAGGAAGAGTATGAGTATTCAACATTTCCGTGTC
GCCCTTATTCCCTTTTTTGCGGCATTTTGCCTTCCTGTTTTTGCTCACCCAGAAACGCTGGTGAAAGTAA
AAGATGCTGAAGATCAGTTGGGTGCACGAGTGGGTTACATCGAACTGGATCTCAACAGCGGTAAGATCCT
TGAGAGTTTTCGCCCCGAAGAACGTTTTCCAATGATGAGCACTTTTAAAGTTCTGCTATGTGGCGCGGTA
TTATCCCGTATTGACGCCGGGCAAGAGCAACTCGGTCGCCGCATACACTATTCTCAGAATGACTTGGTTG
AGTACTCACCAGTCACAGAAAAGCATCTTACGGATGGCATGACAGTAAGAGAATTATGCAGTGCTGCCAT
AACCATGAGTGATAACACTGCGGCCAACTTACTTCTGACAACGATCGGAGGACCGAAGGAGCTAACCGCT
TTTTTGCACAACATGGGGGATCATGTAACTCGCCTTGATCGTTGGGAACCGGAGCTGAATGAAGCCATAC
CAAACGACGAGCGTGACACCACGATGCCTGTAGCAATGGCAACAACGTTGCGCAAACTATTAACTGGCGA
ACTACTTACTCTAGCTTCCCGGCAACAATTAATAGACTGGATGGAGGCGGATAAAGTTGCAGGACCACTT
CTGCGCTCGGCCCTTCCGGCTGGCTGGTTTATTGCTGATAAATCTGGAGCCGGTGAGCGTGGGTCTCGCG
GTATCATTGCAGCACTGGGGCCAGATGGTAAGCCCTCCCGTATCGTAGTTATCTACACGACGGGGAGTCA
GGCAACTATGGATGAACGAAATAGACAGATCGCTGAGATAGGTGCCTCACTGATTAAGCATTGGTAACTG
TCAGACCAAGTTTACTCATATATACTTTAGATTGATTTAAAACTTCATTTTTAATTTAAAAGGATCTAGG
TGAAGATCCTTTTTGATAATCTCATGACCAAAATCCCTTAACGTGAGTTTTCGTTCCACTGAGCGTCAGA
CCCCGTAGAAAAGATCAAAGGATCTTCTTGAGATCCTTTTTTTCTGCGCGTAATCTGCTGCTTGCAAACA
AAAAAACCACCGCTACCAGCGGTGGTTTGTTTGCCGGATCAAGAGCTACCAACTCTTTTTCCGAAGGTAA
CTGGCTTCAGCAGAGCGCAGATACCAAATACTGTTCTTCTAGTGTAGCCGTAGTTAGGCCACCACTTCAA
GAACTCTGTAGCACCGCCTACATACCTCGCTCTGCTAATCCTGTTACCAGTGGCTGCTGCCAGTGGCGAT
AAGTCGTGTCTTACCGGGTTGGACTCAAGACGATAGTTACCGGATAAGGCGCAGCGGTCGGGCTGAACGG
GGGGTTCGTGCACACAGCCCAGCTTGGAGCGAACGACCTACACCGAACTGAGATACCTACAGCGTGAGCT
ATGAGAAAGCGCCACGCTTCCCGAAGGGAGAAAGGCGGACAGGTATCCGGTAAGCGGCAGGGTCGGAACA
GGAGAGCGCACGAGGGAGCTTCCAGGGGGAAACGCCTGGTATCTTTATAGTCCTGTCGGGTTTCGCCACC
TCTGACTTGAGCGTCGATTTTTGTGATGCTCGTCAGGGGGGCGGAGCCTATGGAAAAACGCCAGCAACGC
GGCCTTTTTACGGTTCCTGGCCTTTTGCTGGCCTTTTGCTCACATGTTCTTTCCTGCGTTATCCCCTGAT
TCTGTGGATAACCGTATTACCGCCTTTGAGTGAGCTGATACCGCTCGCCGCAGCCGAACGACCGAGCGCA
GCGAGTCAGTGAGCGAGGAAGCGGAAGAGCGCCCAATACGCAAACCGCCTCTCCCCGCGCGTTGGCCGAT
TCATTAATGCA
